>Addgene plasmid #145899 | pAc5.1B-lambdaN-HA-DmAGO1-siRNAres_A | depositor full sequence | sequence record 288344 | Full Sequence
CTTCAAGGAATTAATTCTATATTCTAAAAACACAAATGATACTTCTAAAAAAAATCATGAATGGCATCAA
CTCTGAATCAAATCTTTGCAGATGCACCTACTTCTCATTTCCACTGTCACATCATTTTTCCAGATCTCGC
TGCCTGTTATGTGGCCCACAAACCAAGACACGTTTTATGGCCATTAAAGCTGGCTGATCGTCGCCAAACA
CCAAATACATATCAATATGTACATTCGAGAAAGAAGCGATCAAAGAAGCGTCTTCGGGCGAGTAGGAGAA
TGCGGAGGAGAAGGAGAACGAGCTGATCTAGTATCTCTCCACAATCCAATGCCAACTGACCAACTGGCCA
TATTCGGAGCAATTTGAAGCCAATTTCCATCGCCTGGCGATCGCTCCATTCTTGGCTATATGTTTTTCAC
CGTTCCCGGGGCCATTTTCAAAGACTCGTCGGTAAGATAAGATTGTGTCACTCGCTGTCTCTCTTCATTT
GTCGAAGAATGCTGAGGAATTTCGCGATGACGTCGGCGAGTATTTTGAAGAATGAGAATAATTTGTATTT
ATACGAAAATCAGTTAGTGGAATTTTCTACAAAAACATGTTATCTATAGATAATTTTGTTGCAAAATATG
TTGACTATGACAAAGATTGTATGTATATACCTTTAATGTATTCTCATTTTCTTATGTATTTATAATGGCA
ATGATGATACTGATGATATTTTAAGATGATGCCAGACCACAGGCTGATTTCTGCGTCTTTTGCCGAACGC
AGTGCATGTGCGGTTGTTGTTTTTTGGAATAGTTTCAATTTTCGGACTGTCCGCTTTGATTTCAGTTTCT
TGGCTTATTCAAAAAGCAAAGTAAAGCCAAAAAAGCGAGATGGCAATACCAAATGCGGCAAAACGGTAGT
GGAAGGAAAGGGGTGCGGGGCAGCGGAAGGAAGGGTGGGGCGGGGCGTGGCGGGGTCTGTGGCTGGGCGC
GACGTCACCGACGTTGGAGCCACTCCTTTGACCATGTGTGCGTGTGTGTATTATTCGTGTCTCGCCACTC
GCCGGTTGTTTTTTTCTTTTTATCTCGCTCTCTCTAGCGCCATCTCGTACGCATGCTCAACGCACCGCAT
GTTGCCGTGTCCTTTATGCGTCATTTTGGCTCGAAATAGGCAATTATTTAAACAAAGATTAGTCAACGAA
AACGCTAAAATAAATAAGTCTACAATATGGTTACTTATTGCCATGTGTGTGCAGCCAACGATAGCAACAA
AAGCAACAACACAGTGGCTTTCCCTCTTTCACTTTTTGTTTGCAAGCGCGTGCGAGCAAGACGGCACGAC
CGGCAAACGCAATTACGCTGACAAAGAGCAGACGAAGTTTTGGCCGAAAAACATCAAGGCGCCTGATACG
AATGCATTTGCAATAACAATTGCGATATTTAATATTGTTTATGAAGCTGTTTGACTTCAAAACACACAAA
AAAAAAAATAAAACAAATTATTTGAAAGAGAATTAGGAATCGGACAGCTTATCGTTACGGGCTAACAGCA
CACCGAGACGAAATAGCTTACCTGACGTCACAGCCTCTGGAAGAACTGCCGCCAAGCAGAGAGAGAGAGA
AAAAGAGGGAGAGCAGCTTAGACCGCATGTGCTTGTGTGTGAGGCGTCTCTCTCTTCGTCTCCTGTTTGC
GCAAACGCATAGACTGCACTGAGAAAATCGATTACCTATTTTTTATGAATGAATATTTGCACTATTACTA
TTCAAAACTATTAAGATAGCAATCACATTCAATAGCCAAATACTATACCACCTGAGCGATGCAACGAAAT
GATCAATTTGAGCAAAAATGCTGCATATTTAGGACGGCATCATTATAGAAATGCTTCTTGCTGTGTACTT
TTCTCTCGTCTGGCAGCTGTTTCGCCGTTATTGTTAAAACCGGCTTAAGTTAGGTGTGTTTTCTACGACT
AGTGATGCCCCTACTAGAAGATGTGTGTTGCACAAATGTCCCTGAATAACCAATTTGAAGTGCAGATAGC
AGTAAACGTAAGCTAATATGAATATTATTTAACTGTAATGTTTTAATATCGCTGGACATTACTAATAAAC
CCACTATAAACACATGTACATATGTATGTTTTGGCATACAATGAGTAGTTGGGGAAAAAATGTGTAAAAG
CACCGTGACCATCACAGCATAAAGATAACCAGCTGAAGTATCGAATATGAGTAACCCCCAAATTGAATCA
CATGCCGCAACTGATAGGACCCATGGAAGTACACTCTTCATGGCGATATACAAGACACACACAAGCACGA
ACACCCAGTTGCGGAGGAAATTCTCCGTAAATGAAAACCCAATCGGCGAACAATTCATACCCATATATGG
TAAAAGTTTTGAACGCGACTTGAGAGCGGAGAGCATTGCGGCTGATAAGGTTTTAGCGCTAAGCGGGCTT
TATAAAACGGGCTGCGGGACCAGTTTTCATATCACTACCGTTTGAGTTCTTGTGCTGTGTGGATACTCCT
CCCGACACAAAGCCGCTCCATCAGCCAGCAGTCGTCTAATCCAGAGACCCCGGATCGGGGTACCCAACAT
GGACGCACAAACACGACGACGTGAGCGTCGCGCTGAGAAACAAGCTCAATGGAAAGCTGCAAACGGTGGA
TCTCCTCCAAGCTTGAATTCTATGTACCCATACGATGTTCCAGATTACGCTATGTCCACGGAGCGTGAGC
TGGCTCCCGGTGGGCCAGCTCAGCTCCATCCGCACACGCTGCCGCTGACTTTTCCGGATCTCCAGATGAC
CTCCACCGTGGGCATCATTGGGAAAGTCTACGAGTCACAGTGGACCCCCTCGCCCACTCGGCCTCAGAGT
CCCTCTCAGGCGCAGACTAGCTTCGACACGCTCACATCACCACCAGCGCCCGGCTCGTCGGTCAATCCCA
CCGCCGTCACCAGCCCAAGTGCCCAGAATGTGGCCGCTGGTGGAGCAACTGTGGCCGGTGCAGCAGCAAC
TGCCGCCCAGGTGGCCTCCGCCTTGGGTGCCACCACCGGCAGCGTGACGCCAGCAATTGCCACCGCAACG
CCAGCCACGCAGCCGGATATGCCCGTCTTTACGTGTCCACGACGCCCGAATCTCGGACGAGAGGGTCGCC
CGATTGTGCTGCGCGCCAATCACTTCCAGGTGACAATGCCGCGTGGCTATGTGCATCACTATGACATCAA
TATACAGCCGGACAAGTGTCCGCGAAAGGTGAACCGTGAGATTATCGAGACTATGGTGCATGCCTATAGC
AAGATCTTCGGAGTGCTCAAGCCGGTGTTCGATGGTCGCAACAATCTGTATACCCGCGATCCCCTGCCCA
TTGGCAACGAGCGTCTAGAGCTGGAGGTTACTCTACCCGGCGAGGGCAAAGATCGAATCTTTCGCGTGAC
GATCAAGTGGCAGGCTCAGGTCTCGCTCTTCAATTTGGAGGAAGCTCTCGAAGGCCGCACGCGGCAGATA
CCCTATGATGCCATTTTGGCGCTCGATGTGGTCATGCGCCATCTGCCCAGCATGACGTACACGCCAGTGG
GACGTAGCTTCTTCAGTTCCCCGGAGGGTTACTACCATCCCCTGGGTGGTGGACGCGAGGTTTGGTTCGG
TTTCCATCAGAGCGCAAGGCCCTCGCAGTGGAAGATGATGCTCAATATCGATGTCTCGGCCACCGCTTTC
TACAAGGCTCAACCAGTCATTGACTTCATGTGCGAGGTGCTGGACATTCGCGACATCAACGAGCAGCGCA
AACCGCTCACCGATTCGCAGCGCGTCAAGTTCACCAAAGAAATTAAAGGCCTGAAGATCGAGATCACCCA
CTGCGGCCAGATGCGTCGCAAGTATCGTGTGTGCAACGTCACTCGCCGCCCCGCTCAGATGCAATCATTC
CCACTGCAGCTGGAGAACGGACAGACCGTAGAGTGCACCGTGGCCAAGTACTTCCTGGACAAGTACCGCA
TGAAATTGCGCTACCCGCACTTGCCCTGCCTGCAGGTTGGCCAAGAGCACAAGCACACTTACCTGCCTCT
AGAGGTGTGCAACATTGTGGCCGGACAGCGGTGCATTAAAAAGCTGACCGATATGCAGACGTCGACCATG
ATCAAGGCCACAGCTCGTTCAGCTCCGGATCGTGAGCGTGAGATTAACAACTTGGTAAAGCGCGCCGACT
TCAACAACGATTCGTATGTGCAAGAGTTTGGCCTGACCATCTCCAATTCGATGATGGAGGTACGAGGACG
CGTCTTGCCTCCTCCCAAGCTTCAGTATGGGGGACGTGTGTCTACCGGCCTCACCGGCCAGCAGCTGTTC
CCGCCACAGAACAAGGTGAGCTTGGCCTCGCCCAACCAGGGTGTATGGGATATGCGAGGCAAGCAGTTCT
TCACTGGCGTCGAGATCCGCATCTGGGCCATCGCCTGTTTTGCCCCACAGCGCACGGTGCGCGAGGATGC
GCTGCGTAATTTCACCCAGCAGCTGCAGAAGATCTCAAACGATGCAGGCATGCCGATAATTGGACAGCCG
TGCTTCTGTAAGTACGCCACCGGGCCGGATCAAGTGGAACCCATGTTCCGTTACCTGAAGATCACCTTCC
CCGGCCTGCAACTCGTCGTGGTTGTGCTGCCCGGCAAGACTCCAGTATACGCCGAGGTGAAGCGTGTAGG
TGACACCGTTCTGGGTATGGCCACCCAGTGTGTGCAGGCCAAGAACGTGAACAAGACATCGCCACAGACG
CTCTCTAATCTGTGTCTGAAGATCAACGTCAAGTTGGGCGGCATCAATTCAATTCTGGTCCCCTCCATTC
GGCCAAAGGTCTTCAATGAGCCGGTCATCTTTTTGGGTGCCGATGTGACACACCCACCAGCTGGCGACAA
CAAGAAACCATCGATTGCCGCCGTCGTGGGCTCCATGGATGCCCATCCATCGCGGTATGCCGCCACCGTT
CGCGTACAGCAGCACCGACAGGAGATCATCCAGGAGCTGAGCAGCATGGTGCGCGAGCTGTTGATCATGT
TCTACAAGTCGACGGGCGGCTACAAGCCCCACCGCATCATACTCTATCGTGACGGAGTCTCCGAGGGACA
ATTCCCACATGTCCTGCAACACGAATTGACCGCCATTCGCGAGGCCTGCATTAAGCTAGAGCCAGAGTAT
CGGCCGGGCATCACATTCATTGTGGTGCAGAAGCGCCATCACACTCGACTCTTCTGCGCGGAGAAGAAGG
AGCAGAGCGGCAAATCGGGCAATATTCCCGCAGGCACCACCGTCGATGTGGGCATCACACATCCCACCGA
ATTTGATTTCTATCTATGCAGCCATCAGGGCATCCAGGGCACCAGTCGCCCCTCGCACTACCACGTTCTG
TGGGACGACAATCACTTTGACTCGGACGAGCTGCAGTGCCTCACGTATCAGCTATGCCGTACGTACGTGC
GCTGCACCCGATCCGTCAGTATACCGGCGCCAGCCTACTACGCCCATTTAGTGGCCTTCCGTGCCAGATA
TCATCTGGTGGAGAAGGAGCACGATTCGGGCGAGGGTTCGCACCAGAGCGGCTGCTCAGAGGATCGTACG
CCAGGTGCCATGGCCAGGGCCATCACTGTGCACGCGGATACCAAGAAGGTCATGTACTTTGCCTAACTCG
AGTCTAGAGGGCCCGCGGTTCGAAGGTAAGCCTATCCCTAACCCTCTCCTCGGTCTCGATTCTACGCGTA
CCGGTCATCATCACCATCACCATTGAGTTTAAACCCGCTGATCAGCCTCGACTGTGCCTTCTAAGGCCTG
AGCTCGCTGATCAGCCTCGATCGAGGATCCAGACATGATAAGATACATTGATGAGTTTGGACAAACCACA
ACTAGAATGCAGTGAAAAAAATGCTTTATTTGTGAAATTTGTGATGCTATTGCTTTATTTGTAACCATTA
TAAGCTGCAATAAACAAGTTAACAACAACAATTGCATTCATTTTATGTTTCAGGTTCAGGGGGAGGTGTG
GGAGGTTTTTTAAAGCAAGTAAAACCTCTACAAATGTGGTATGGCTGATTATGATCAGTCGACCGATGCC
CTTGAGAGCCTTCAACCCAGTCAGCTCCTTCCGGTGGGCGCGGGGCATGACTATCGTCGCCGCACTTATG
ACTGTCTTCTTTATCATGCAACTCGTAGGACAGGTGCCGGCAGCGCTCTGGGTCATTTTCGGCGAGGACC
GCTTTCGCTGGAGCGCGACGATGATCGGCCTGTCGCTTGCGGTATTCGGAATCTTGCACGCCCTCGCTCA
AGCCTTCGTCACTGGTCCCGCCACCAAACGTTTCGGCGAGAAGCAGGCCATTATCGCCGGCATGGCGGCC
GACGCGCTGGGCTACGTCTTGCTGGCGTTCGCGACGCGAGGCTGGATGGCCTTCCCCATTATGATTCTTC
TCGCTTCCGGCGGCATCGGGATGCCCGCGTTGCAGGCCATGCTGTCCAGGCAGGTAGATGACGACCATCA
GGGACAGCTTCAAGGATCGCTCGCGGCTCTTACCAGCCAGCAAAAGGCCAGGAACCGTAAAAAGGCCGCG
TTGCTGGCGTTTTTCCATAGGCTCCGCCCCCCTGACGAGCATCACAAAAATCGACGCTCAAGTCAGAGGT
GGCGAAACCCGACAGGACTATAAAGATACCAGGCGTTTCCCCCTGGAAGCTCCCTCGTGCGCTCTCCTGT
TCCGACCCTGCCGCTTACCGGATACCTGTCCGCCTTTCTCCCTTCGGGAAGCGTGGCGCTTTCTCAATGC
TCACGCTGTAGGTATCTCAGTTCGGTGTAGGTCGTTCGCTCCAAGCTGGGCTGTGTGCACGAACCCCCCG
TTCAGCCCGACCGCTGCGCCTTATCCGGTAACTATCGTCTTGAGTCCAACCCGGTAAGACACGACTTATC
GCCACTGGCAGCAGCCACTGGTAACAGGATTAGCAGAGCGAGGTATGTAGGCGGTGCTACAGAGTTCTTG
AAGTGGTGGCCTAACTACGGCTACACTAGAAGGACAGTATTTGGTATCTGCGCTCTGCTGAAGCCAGTTA
CCTTCGGAAAAAGAGTTGGTAGCTCTTGATCCGGCAAACAAACCACCGCTGGTAGCGGTGGTTTTTTTGT
TTGCAAGCAGCAGATTACGCGCAGAAAAAAAGGATCTCAAGAAGATCCTTTGATCTTTTCTACGGGGTCT
GACGCTCAGTGGAACGAAAACTCACGTTAAGGGATTTTGGTCATGAGATTATCAAAAAGGATCTTCACCT
AGATCCTTTTAAATTAAAAATGAAGTTTTAAATCAATCTAAAGTATATATGAGTAAACTTGGTCTGACAG
TTACCAATGCTTAATCAGTGAGGCACCTATCTCAGCGATCTGTCTATTTCGTTCATCCATAGTTGCCTGA
CTCCCCGTCGTGTAGATAACTACGATACGGGAGGGCTTACCATCTGGCCCCAGTGCTGCAATGATACCGC
GAGACCCACGCTCACCGGCTCCAGATTTATCAGCAATAAACCAGCCAGCCGGAAGGGCCGAGCGCAGAAG
TGGTCCTGCAACTTTATCCGCCTCCATCCAGTCTATTAATTGTTGCCGGGAAGCTAGAGTAAGTAGTTCG
CCAGTTAATAGTTTGCGCAACGTTGTTGCCATTGCTGCAGGCATCGTGGTGTCACGCTCGTCGTTTGGTA
TGGCTTCATTCAGCTCCGGTTCCCAACGATCAAGGCGAGTTACATGATCCCCCATGTTGTGCAAAAAAGC
GGTTAGCTCCTTCGGTCCTCCGATCGTTGTCAGAAGTAAGTTGGCCGCAGTGTTATCACTCATGGTTATG
GCAGCACTGCATAATTCTCTTACTGTCATGCCATCCGTAAGATGCTTTTCTGTGACTGGTGAGTACTCAA
CCAAGTCATTCTGAGAATAGTGTATGCGGCGACCGAGTTGCTCTTGCCCGGCGTCAACACGGGATAATAC
CGCGCCACATAGCAGAACTTTAAAAGTGCTCATCATTGGAAAACGTTCTTCGGGGCGAAAACTCTCAAGG
ATCTTACCGCTGTTGAGATCCAGTTCGATGTAACCCACTCGTGCACCCAACTGATCTTCAGCATCTTTTA
CTTTCACCAGCGTTTCTGGGTGAGCAAAAACAGGAAGGCAAAATGCCGCAAAAAAGGGAATAAGGGCGAC
ACGGAAATGTTGAATACTCATACTCTTCCTTTTTCAATATTATTGAAGCATTTATCAGGGTTATTGTCTC
ATGAGCGGATACATATTTGAATGTATTTAGAAAAATAAACAAATAGGGGTTCCGCGCACATTTCCCCGAA
AAGTGCCACCTGACGTCTAAGAAACCATTATTATCATGACATTAACCTATAAAAATAGGCGTATCACGAG
GCCCTTTCGT
Features (pLannotate 1.2.2; 11 found; start..end, strand, type, name):
     56..2568    +  promoter       Ac5 promoter: Drosophila melanogaster actin 5C promoter
   2589..2654    +  CDS            N (fragment): REGN_LAMBD - Experimental evidence at protein level: Swiss-Prot protein existence level 1. Plays a role as a transcriptional antitermination factor that allows the virus to initiate its lytic phase. Activates expression of the delayed viral early genes by modifying host RNA polymerase (RNAP) into a form that is resistant to termination signals. This antitermination function requires the host NusA protein which serves to stabilize the interaction between antitermination protein N and host RNA polymerase. From Escherichia phage lambda (Bacteriophage lambda).
   2685..2711    +  CDS            3xHA (fragment): three tandem HA epitope tags
   3060..5663    +  CDS            Ago2: AGO2_RAT - Also known as Eif2c2. Experimental evidence at protein level: Swiss-Prot protein existence level 1. Required for RNA-mediated gene silencing (RNAi) by the RNA- induced silencing complex (RISC). The 'minimal RISC' appears to include AGO2 bound to a short guide RNA such as a microRNA (miRNA) or short interfering RNA (siRNA). These guide RNAs direct RISC to complementary mRNAs that are targets for RISC-mediated gene silencing. The precise mechanism of gene silencing depends on the degree of complementarity between the miRNA or siRNA and its target. Binding of RISC to a perfectly comple
   5695..5736    +  CDS            V5 tag: epitope tag from simian virus 5
   5836..5970    -  polyA_signal   SV40 poly(A) signal: SV40 polyadenylation signal
   5993..6077    -  CDS            large T antigen (fragment): large T antigen from SV40 (simian virus 40)
   6078..6548    +  CDS            TcR (fragment): tetracycline efflux protein; tet; confers resistance to tetracycline
   6592..7180    -  rep_origin     ori: high-copy-number ColE1/pMB1/pBR322/pUC origin of replication
   7351..8211    -  CDS            AmpR: β-lactamase; bla; confers resistance to ampicillin, carbenicillin, and related antibiotics
   8212..8316    -  promoter       AmpR promoter: bla
