[The description below was written by a language model from this plasmid's Addgene catalogue record and pLannotate feature annotations shown in this document.]
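Description:
pAc5.1B-lambdaN-HA-DmAGO1-siRNAres_A is an 8.4 kb insect expression plasmid for producing a tagged form of Drosophila melanogaster Argonaute 1 (AGO1). The catalogue lists the backbone as unknown, although the name and the annotated parts point to a pAc5.1-type vector. It is maintained in E. coli through a ColE1/pUC-family origin and selected with ampicillin via the β-lactamase gene and its own promoter. The record describes it as low copy, even though this origin type is usually annotated as high copy. A tetracycline-resistance fragment and a small SV40 large T fragment are also annotated; both appear to be non-functional backbone remnants.

Expression is driven by the constitutive Drosophila actin 5C promoter. It is followed by a short fragment of the bacteriophage lambda N protein, a single-unit-sized match to the HA epitope, and then the AGO1 coding sequence. The automated annotation labels the AGO1 region as rat Ago2, which reflects homology among Argonaute proteins rather than the actual insert. A vector-derived V5 tag lies downstream of the insert, but the record does not show whether it is read in frame. An SV40 polyadenylation signal follows, annotated on the reverse strand.

The lambda N peptide binds BoxB RNA hairpins, so such fusions are typically used to tether a protein to a BoxB-containing reporter mRNA, while HA allows detection or immunoprecipitation. The "siRNAres" designation implies a coding sequence altered to escape RNAi directed against endogenous AGO1, which would allow complementation after knockdown, though the record gives no details of these changes. The insert carries two non-silent differences from the NCBI reference sequence. The associated work concerns the GW182–Argonaute interaction in miRNA-mediated translational repression and mRNA decay.
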