Addgene plasmid #145899: pAc5.1B-lambdaN-HA-DmAGO1-siRNAres_A
Purpose: Insect Expression of DmAGO1-siRNAres
Depositing lab: Elisa Izaurralde. Depositing organization: Max Planck Institute for Developmental Biology. Publication: GW182 interaction with Argonaute is essential for miRNA-mediated translational repression and mRNA decay. Eulalio A, Huntzinger E, Izaurralde E. Nat Struct Mol Biol. 2008 Apr . 15(4):346-53. 10.1038/nsmb.1405 PubMed 18345015.
Backbone
  Vector backbone: Unknown
  Vector type: Insect Expression
Growth in bacteria
  Bacterial resistance: Ampicillin, 100 μg/mL
  Growth temperature: 37°C
  Growth strain: DH5alpha
  Copy number: Low Copy
Gene/Insert
  Gene/Insert name: DmAGO1-siRNAres
  Species: D. melanogaster (fly)
  Mutation: variation with 2 non silent mutations compared to the sequence given by NCBI:NM_166020.1
  Entrez Gene: AGO1 (a.k.a. Dmel_CG6671, AGO-1, Ago, Ago-1, Ago1, Agp1, CG6671, Dm Ago1, DmAgo1, Dmel\CG6671, MRE20, ago-1, ago1, ago1-1, anon-WO0257455.29, argonaute1, dAGO1, dAgo1, dmAgo1, l(2)04845, l(2)4845, l(2)k00208, l(2)k08121)
  Cloning method: Unknown
Terms and licenses: Academic/Nonprofit Terms; Industry Terms: Not Available to Industry
Depositor comments: Plasmids from this collection were made available to the research community and donated after the lab closed. Please note that the sequence provided by the depositing laboratory may be theoretical/predicted or based on Sanger sequencing results. There may be discrepancies between sequencing results obtained by Addgene and the depositor sequence. If an Addgene verified sequence is not available, please contact before placing your order to request that our lab fully sequence the plasmid.
How to cite: pAc5.1B-lambdaN-HA-DmAGO1-siRNAres_A was a gift from Elisa Izaurralde (Addgene plasmid # 145899 ; http://n2t.net/addgene:145899 ; RRID:Addgene_145899)
